>Addgene plasmid #100948 | pXylA-RgTALsyn | addgene full sequence | sequence record 193511 | Addgene NGS Result
ATTTATGCCAGCCAGCCAGACGCAGACGCGCCGAGACAGAACTTAATGGGCCCGCTAACAGCGCGATTTG
CTGGTGACCCAATGCGACCAGATGCTCCACGCCCAGTCGCGTACCGTCTTCATGGGAGAAAATAATACTG
TTGATGGGTGTCTGGTCAGAGACATCAAGAAATAACGCCGGAACATTAGTGCAGGCAGCTTCCACAGCAA
TGGCATCCTGGTCATCCAGCGGATAGTTAATGATCAGCCCACTGACGCGTTGCGCGAGAAGATTGTGCAC
CGCCGCTTTACAGGCTTCGACGCCGCTTCGTTCTACCATCGACACCACCACGCTGGCACCCAGTTGATCG
GCGCGAGATTTAATCGCCGCGACAATTTGCGACGGCGCGTGCAGGGCCAGACTGGAGGTGGCAACGCCAA
TCAGCAACGACTGTTTGCCCGCCAGTTGTTGTGCCACGCGGTTGGGAATGTAATTCAGCTCCGCCATCGC
CGCTTCCACTTTTTCCCGCGTTTTCGCAGAAACGTGGCTGGCCTGGTTCACCACGCGGGAAACGGTCTGA
TAAGAGACACCGGCATACTCTGCGACATCGTATAACGTTACTGGTTTCACATTCACCACCCTGAATTGAC
TCTCTTCCGGGCGCTATCATGCCATACCGCGAAAGGTTTTGCGCCATTCGATGGTGTCCGGGATCTCGAC
GCTCTCCCTTATGCGACTCCTGCATTAGGAAGCAGCCCAGTAGTAGGTTGAGGCCGTTGAGCACCGCCGC
CGCAAGGAATGGTGCATGCAAGGAGATGGCGCCCAACAGTCCCCCGGCCACGGGGCCTGCCACCATACCC
ACGCCGAAACAAGCGCTCATGAGCCCGAAGTGGCGAGCCCGATCTTCCCCATCGGTGATGTCGGCGATAT
AGGCGCCAGCAACCGCACCTGTGGCGCCGGTGATGCCGGCCACGATGCGTCCGGCGTAGCCTAGGTTGAA
ATAAACATTTATTGTATATGATGAGATAAAGTTAGTTTATTGGATAAACAAACTAACTCAATTAAGATAG
TTGATGGATAAACTTTCTAGAGTTCACTTAAATCAAAGGGGGAAATGTACACATATGGCGCCTCGCCCGA
CTTCGCAAAGCCAGGCCCGCACTTGCCCGACGACGCAGGTTACCCAAGTTGATATCGTTGAGAAAATGTT
GGCGGCTCCTACTGATAGCACGCTGGAGCTGGACGGTTATAGCCTGAATCTGGGTGATGTCGTGAGCGCT
GCGCGTAAGGGTCGTCCTGTCCGTGTCAAAGATAGCGATGAAATCCGCAGCAAAATCGACAAGAGCGTTG
AATTCCTGCGCAGCCAACTGAGCATGTCGGTTTACGGTGTGACGACCGGCTTTGGCGGCTCCGCGGACAC
GCGCACGGAGGACGCAATTAGCCTGCAAAAGGCGTTGCTGGAACACCAGCTGTGTGGTGTGTTGCCGAGC
AGCTTCGACAGCTTTCGCTTGGGTCGTGGTCTGGAGAATAGCCTGCCGTTGGAAGTCGTTCGCGGTGCAA
TGACCATTCGTGTGAATTCGCTGACCCGTGGCCATAGCGCTGTTCGTCTGGTTGTTCTGGAAGCACTGAC
GAACTTTCTGAACCACGGTATTACCCCGATTGTTCCGCTGCGCGGTACGATCTCCGCGAGCGGCGATCTG
TCTCCACTGTCGTACATTGCAGCGGCGATTAGCGGTCACCCGGATAGCAAAGTTCACGTGGTCCATGAAG
GCAAAGAGAAGATCCTGTACGCGCGCGAAGCGATGGCGCTGTTTAACCTGGAGCCGGTGGTTTTGGGTCC
GAAGGAGGGCCTGGGTCTGGTGAATGGTACGGCAGTCTCCGCGAGCATGGCAACGCTGGCACTGCACGAC
GCGCACATGTTGAGCCTGTTGAGCCAATCGCTGACCGCGATGACCGTGGAGGCGATGGTCGGTCACGCGG
GCAGCTTCCATCCATTCCTGCACGATGTTACGCGTCCGCACCCGACGCAAATCGAGGTCGCGGGTAACAT
TCGCAAACTGCTGGAGGGCTCGCGCTTCGCGGTCCACCACGAGGAAGAGGTTAAGGTCAAGGATGATGAA
GGCATTTTGCGTCAGGATCGTTATCCGTTGCGCACGAGCCCGCAATGGTTGGGTCCGCTGGTGTCCGACC
TGATTCACGCTCATGCCGTCTTGACGATCGAAGCGGGTCAAAGCACCACCGATAACCCACTGATCGATGT
TGAGAATAAGACCAGCCATCACGGTGGCAACTTTCAAGCGGCAGCGGTTGCCAACACGATGGAAAAGACC
CGTCTGGGCTTGGCCCAAATCGGTAAACTGAATTTCACCCAGCTGACGGAGATGCTGAACGCGGGCATGA
ATCGTGGCTTGCCGAGCTGCCTGGCGGCTGAAGACCCATCCCTGAGCTATCATTGCAAAGGTCTGGACAT
TGCGGCGGCTGCATATACGAGCGAACTGGGCCACCTGGCTAACCCGGTCACCACCCACGTCCAACCGGCT
GAAATGGCAAACCAGGCGGTGAATAGCTTGGCGTTGATTAGCGCACGTCGTACCACGGAATCTAACGACG
TTCTGTCCCTGCTGCTGGCAACGCACCTGTACTGCGTGCTGCAGGCGATCGACCTGCGTGCGATTGAGTT
CGAGTTCAAGAAACAGTTTGGTCCTGCCATTGTTAGCCTGATCGACCAACACTTTGGTAGCGCGATGACG
GGTAGCAATCTGCGTGATGAGCTGGTTGAAAAGGTCAATAAGACTCTGGCCAAGCGTTTGGAGCAAACCA
ATAGCTACGATCTGGTTCCGCGCTGGCACGACGCTTTTAGCTTCGCTGCAGGCACTGTTGTCGAGGTTCT
GTCCAGCACGAGCCTGAGCTTGGCGGCCGTGAACGCATGGAAGGTTGCGGCAGCCGAGAGCGCGATCTCC
TTGACGCGCCAGGTCCGTGAAACGTTTTGGTCCGCTGCAAGCACCTCCAGCCCGGCGTTGTCTTACTTGA
GCCCGCGCACGCAGATCCTGTACGCATTTGTGCGTGAGGAACTGGGTGTCAAAGCCCGCCGTGGTGACGT
CTTCTTGGGTAAACAAGAAGTTACCATCGGCAGCAACGTTAGCAAGATTTACGAAGCCATCAAGAGCGGC
CGTATCAACAATGTTCTGCTGAAGATGCTGGCATAAACTAGTCGCAGCTTAATTAACCTAAACTGCTGCC
ACCGCTGAGCAATAACTAGCATAACCCCTTGGGGCCTCTAAACGGGTCTTGAGGGGTTTTTTGCTAGCGA
AAGGAGGAGTCGACTATATCCGGATTGGCGAATGGG
[124 nt withheld, positions 3327-3450]
C
[91 nt withheld, positions 3452-3542]
A
[49 nt withheld, positions 3544-3592]
CCTTTGACGTTGGAGTCCACGTTCTTT
[37 nt withheld, positions 3620-3656]
ACCCTATCTCGGTCTATTCTTTTGATTTATAAGGGATTTTGCCGATTTCGGCCTATTGGTTAAAAAATGA
GCTGATTTAACAAAAATTTAACGCGAATTTTAACAAAATATTAACGTTTACAATTTCTGGCGGCACGATG
GCATGAGATTATCAAAAAGGATCTTCACCTAGATCCTTTTAAATTAAAAATGAAGTTTTAAATCAATCTA
AAGTATATATGAGTAAACTTGGTCTGACAGTTACCAATGCTTAATCAGTGAGGCACCTATCTCAGCGATC
TGTCTATTTCGTTCATCCATAGTTGCCTGACTCCCCGTCGTGTAGATAACTACGATACGGGAGGGCTTAC
CATCTGGCCCCAGTGCTGCAATGATACCGCGAGACCCACGCTCACCGGCTCCAGATTTATCAGCAATAAA
CCAGCCAGCCGGAAGGGCCGAGCGCAGAAGTGGTCCTGCAACTTTATCCGCCTCCATCCAGTCTATTAAT
TGTTGCCGGGAAGCTAGAGTAAGTAGTTCGCCAGTTAATAGTTTGCGCAACGTTGTTGCCATTGCTACAG
GCATCGTGGTGTCACGCTCGTCGTTTGGTATGGCTTCATTCAGCTCCGGTTCCCAACGATCAAGGCGAGT
TACATGATCCCCCATGTTGTGCAAAAAAGCGGTTAGCTCCTTCGGTCCTCCGATCGTTGTCAGAAGTAAG
TTGGCCGCAGTGTTATCACTCATGGTTATGGCAGCACTGCATAATTCTCTTACTGTCATGCCATCCGTAA
GATGCTTTTCTGTGACTGGTGAGTACTCAACCAAGTCATTCTGAGAATAGTGTATGCGGCGACCGAGTTG
CTCTTGCCCGGCGTCAATACGGGATAATACCGCGCCACATAGCAGAACTTTAAAAGTGCTCATCATTGGA
AAACGTTCTTCGGGGCGAAAACTCTCAAGGATCTTACCGCTGTTGAGATCCAGTTCGATGTAACCCACTC
GTGCACCCAACTGATCTTCAGCATCTTTTACTTTCACCAGCGTTTCTGGGTGAGCAAAAACAGGAAGGCA
AAATGCCGCAAAAAAGGGAATAAGGGCGACACGGAAATGTTGAATACTCATACTCTTCCTTTTTCAATCA
TGATTGAAGCATTTATCAGGGTTATTGTCTCATGAGCGGATACATATTTGAATGTATTTAGAAAAATAAA
CAAATAGGTCATGACCAAAATCCCTTAACGTGAGTTTTCGTTCCACTGAGCGTCAGACCCCGTAGAAAAG
ATCAAAGGATCTTCTTGAGATCCTTTTTTTCTGCGCGTAATCTGCTGCTTGCAAACAAAAAAACCACCGC
TACCAGCGGTGGTTTGTTTGCCGGATCAAGAGCTACCAACTCTTTTTCCGAAGGTAACTGGCTTCAGCAG
AGCGCAGATACCAAATACTGTCCTTCTAGTGTAGCCGTAGTTAGGCCACCACTTCAAGAACTCTGTAGCA
CCGCCTACATACCTCGCTCTGCTAATCCTGTTACCAGTGGCTGCTGCCAGTGGCGATAAGTCGTGTCTTA
CCGGGTTGGACTCAAGACGATAGTTACCGGATAAGGCGCAGCGGTCGGGCTGAACGGGGGGTTCGTGCAC
ACAGCCCAGCTTGGAGCGAACGACCTACACCGAACTGAGATACCTACAGCGTGAGCTATGAGAAAGCGCC
ACGCTTCCCGAAGGGAGAAAGGCGGACAGGTATCCGGTAAGCGGCAGGGTCGGAACAGGAGAGCGCACGA
GGGAGCTTCCAGGGGGAAACGCCTGGTATCTTTATAGTCCTGTCGGGTTTCGCCACCTCTGACTTGAGCG
TCGATTTTTGTGATGCTCGTCAGGGGGGCGGAGCCTATGGAAAAACGCCAGCAACGCGGCCTTTTTACGG
TTCCTGGCCTTTTGCTGGCCTTTTGCTCACATGTTCTTTCCTGCGTTATCCCCTGATTCTGTGGATAACC
GTATTACCGCCTTTGAGTGAGCTGATACCGCTCGCCGCAGCCGAACGACCGAGCGCAGCGAGTCAGTGAG
CGAGGAAGCGGAAGAGCGCCTGATGCGGTATTTTCTCCTTACACATCTGTGCGGTATTTCACACCGCAAT
GGTGCACTCTCAGTACAATCTGCTCTGATGCCGCATAGTTAAGCCAGTATACACTCCGCTATCGCTACGT
GACTGGGTCATGGCTGCGCCCCGACACCCGCCAACACCCGCTGACGCGCCCTGACGGGCTTGTCTGCTCC
CGGCATCCGCTTACAGACAAGCTGTGACCGTCTCCGGGAGCTGCATGTGTCAGAGGTTTTCACCGTCATC
ACCGAAACGCGCGAGGCAGCTGCGGTAAAGCTCATCAGCGTGGTCGTGAAGCGATTCACAGATGTCTGCC
TGTTCATCCGCGTCCAGCTCGTTGAGTTTCTCCAGAAGCGTTAATGTCTGGCTTCTGATAAAGCGGGCCA
TGTTAAGGGCGGTTTTTTCCTGTTTGGTCACTGATGCCTCCGTGTAAGGGGGATTTCTGTTCATGGGGGT
AATGATACCGATGAAACGAGAGAGGATGCTCACGATACGGGTTACTGATGATGAACATGCCCGGTTACTG
GAACGTTGTGAGGGTAAACAACTGGCGGTATGGATGCGGCGGGACCAGAGAAAAATCACTCAGGGTCAAT
GCCAGCGCTTCGTTAATACAGATGTAGGTGTTCCACAGGGTAGCCAGCAGCATCCTGCGATGCAGATCCG
GAACATAATGGTGCAGGGCGCTGACTTCCGCGTTTCCAGACTTTACGAAACACGGAAACCGAAGACCATT
CATGTTGTTGCTCAGGTCGCAGACGTTTTGCAGCAGCAGTCGCTTCACGTTCGCTCGCGTATCGGTGATT
CATTCTGCTAACCAGTAAGGCAACCCCGCCAGCCTAGCCGGGTCCTCAACGACAGGAGCACGATCATGCT
AGTCATGCCCCGCGCCCACCGGAAGGAGCTGACTGGGTTGAAGGCTCTCAAGGGCATCGGTCGAGATCCC
GGTGCCTAATGAGTGAGCTAACTTACATTAATTGCGTTGCGCTCACTGCCCGCTTTCCAGTCGGGAAACC
TGTCGTGCCAGCTGCATTAATGAATCGGCCAACGCGCGGGGAGAGGCGGTTTGCGTATTGGGCGCCAGGG
TGGTTTTTCTTTTCACCAGTGAGACGGGCAACAGCTGATTGCCCTTCACCGCCTGGCCCTGAGAGAGTTG
CAGCAAGCGGTCCACGCTGGTTTGCCCCAGCAGGCGAAAATCCTGTTTGATGGTGGTTAACGGCGGGATA
TAACATGAGCTGTCTTCGGTATCGTCGTATCCCACTACCGAGATGTCCGCACCAACGCGCAGCCCGGACT
CGGTAATGGCGCGCATTGCGCCCAGCGCCATCTGATCGTTGGCAACCAGCATCGCAGTGGGAACGATGCC
CTCATTCAGCATTTGCATGGTTTGTTGAAAACCGGACATGGCACTCCAGTCGCCTTCCCGTTCCGCTATC
GGCTGAATTTGATTGCGAGTGAGAT
Features (pLannotate 1.2.2; 14 found; start..end, strand, type, name):
    611..688     -  promoter       lacI promoter: lacI
    696..969     -  CDS            TcR (fragment): tetracycline efflux protein; tet; confers resistance to tetracycline
   1147..3183    +  CDS            PAL (fragment): PALY_RHOTO - Experimental evidence at protein level: Swiss-Prot protein existence level 1. Catalyzes the non-oxidative deamination of L-phenylalanine and L-tyrosine to form trans-cinnamic acid and p-coumaric acid respectively with similar efficiencies. Facilitates the commitment step in phenylpropanoid pathways that produce lignins, coumarins and flavonoids. From Rhodosporidium toruloides (Yeast) (Rhodotorula gracilis).
   3236..3283    +  terminator     T7 terminator: transcription terminator for bacteriophage T7 RNA polymerase
   3327..3782    +  rep_origin     f1 ori (sequence partly withheld): f1 bacteriophage origin of replication; arrow indicates direction of (+) strand synthesis
   3897..4757    -  CDS            AmpR: β-lactamase; bla; confers resistance to ampicillin, carbenicillin, and related antibiotics
   4758..4850    -  promoter       AmpR promoter: bla
   4931..5519    +  rep_origin     ori: high-copy-number ColE1/pMB1/pBR322/pUC origin of replication
   5705..5844    -  misc_feature   bom: basis of mobility region from pBR322
   5946..6137    -  CDS            rop: Rop protein, which maintains plasmids at low copy number; rop
   6154..6534    +  CDS            YPB1_ECOLX: Protein predicted: Swiss-Prot protein existence level 4. From Escherichia coli.
   6596..6660    -  CDS            TcR (fragment): tetracycline efflux protein; tet; confers resistance to tetracycline
   6675..6696    -  protein_bind   CAP binding site: CAP binding activates transcription in the presence of cAMP. E. coli catabolite activator protein
   6709..610     -  CDS            lacI (across the origin): lac repressor; lacI; The lac repressor binds to the lac operator to inhibit transcription in E. coli. This inhibition can be relieved by adding lactose or isopropyl-β-D-thiogalactopyranoside (IPTG).
