[The description below was written by a language model from this plasmid's Addgene catalogue record and pLannotate feature annotations shown in this document.]
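Description:
pXylA-RgTALsyn is a bacterial expression plasmid of about 7.2 kb, built on the pXylA backbone for synthetic biology and metabolic engineering work in E. coli. It is selected with ampicillin through a β-lactamase (AmpR) cassette and replicates from a ColE1/pMB1-type origin. The catalogue lists it as high copy, although the annotated sequence also contains the rop gene and the pBR322 bom region, elements usually associated with moderated copy number and a pBR322/pET-style lineage. Other backbone remnants fit that ancestry: an f1 phage origin, a lacI repressor gene with its own promoter, short tetracycline-resistance fragments, and a T7 terminator downstream of the cloning region.

The payload is RgTALsyn, a roughly 2.1 kb synthetic coding sequence for the tyrosine ammonia lyase of Rhodotorula glutinis, also described as a phenylalanine ammonia lyase. It is cloned between retained NdeI and SpeI sites and carries a silent mutation that removes an internal NdeI site. The annotation software matches this open reading frame to the closely related Rhodosporidium toruloides PAL, an enzyme that deaminates L-tyrosine to p-coumaric acid and L-phenylalanine to trans-cinnamic acid, the committing step of phenylpropanoid and flavonoid pathways. According to the record, expression is driven by the constitutive XylA promoter. This promoter is not itself annotated in the feature table but presumably lies in the unannotated stretch just upstream of the coding sequence, with the T7 terminator ending the transcript. The plasmid provides inducer-free TAL activity and is associated with work on complete anthocyanin biosynthesis using E. coli polycultures, where it would supply p-coumaric acid from tyrosine.
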