Addgene plasmid #100948: pXylA-RgTALsyn
Purpose: Expression of Tyrosine Ammonia Lyase from constitutive XylA promoter
Depositing lab: Mattheos Koffas. Depositing organization: Rensselaer Polytechnic Institute. Publication: Complete Biosynthesis of Anthocyanins Using E. coli Polycultures. Jones JA, Vernacchio VR, Collins SM, Shirke AN, Xiu Y, Englaender JA, Cress BF, McCutcheon CC, Linhardt RJ, Gross RA, Koffas MAG. MBio. 2017 Jun 6;8(3). pii: e00621-17. doi: 10.1128/mBio.00621-17. PubMed 28588129.
Backbone
  Vector backbone: pXylA
  Backbone manufacturer: Koffas Lab - RPI
  Backbone size w/o insert (bp): 5000
  Total vector size (bp): 7186
  Vector type: Bacterial Expression, Synthetic Biology
Growth in bacteria
  Bacterial resistance: Ampicillin, 100 μg/mL
  Growth temperature: 37°C
  Growth strain: DH5alpha
  Copy number: High Copy
Gene/Insert
  Gene/Insert name: RgTALsyn (alt names: Tyrosine Ammonia Lyase; PAL; Phenylalanine Ammonia Lyase)
  Species: Rhodotorula glutinis
  Insert size (bp): 2082
  Mutation: Silent mutation to remove internal NdeI site on TAL
  Promoter: XylA (Constitutive)
  Cloning method: Restriction Enzyme; 5′ cloning site NdeI (not destroyed); 3′ cloning site SpeI (not destroyed)
  Sequencing primers: 5′ GCGGCGCATATGGCGCCTCGCCCGACTTC; 3′ GCGGCGACTAGTTTATGCCAGCATCTTCAGCAGAACATTG
Terms and licenses: Academic/Nonprofit Terms; Industry Terms: Not Available to Industry
How to cite: pXylA-RgTALsyn was a gift from Mattheos Koffas (Addgene plasmid # 100948 ; http://n2t.net/addgene:100948 ; RRID:Addgene_100948)
